Addgene plasmid #195376: FLAG-WT-PTPN22
Purpose: Mammalian expression of human wild-type PTPN22 with FLAG tag
Depositing lab: Patrick Concannon. Depositing organization: University of Florida.
Backbone
  Vector backbone: pCMV-Tag2
  Vector type: Mammalian Expression
Growth in bacteria
  Bacterial resistance: Kanamycin, 50 μg/mL
  Growth temperature: 37°C
  Growth strain: DH5alpha
  Copy number: Unknown
Gene/Insert
  Gene/Insert name: PTPN22
  Species: H. sapiens (human)
  Entrez Gene: PTPN22 (a.k.a. LYP, LYP1, LYP2, PEP, PTPN22.5, PTPN22.6, PTPN8)
  Tag / fusion protein: FLAG (N terminal on backbone)
  Cloning method: Restriction Enzyme; 5′ cloning site unknown (unknown if destroyed); 3′ cloning site unknown (unknown if destroyed)
Terms and licenses: Academic/Nonprofit Terms; Industry Terms: Not Available to Industry
How to cite: FLAG-WT-PTPN22 was a gift from Patrick Concannon (Addgene plasmid # 195376 ; http://n2t.net/addgene:195376 ; RRID:Addgene_195376)
