[The description below was written by a language model from this plasmid's Addgene catalogue record and pLannotate feature annotations shown in this document.]
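Description:
FLAG-WT-PTPN22 is a mammalian expression plasmid of about 6.7 kb, built on the pCMV-Tag2 backbone, that produces human wild-type PTPN22 with an N-terminal FLAG epitope supplied by the vector. PTPN22 (also called LYP or PTPN8) is a protein tyrosine phosphatase that acts as a negative regulator of T-cell receptor signalling, dephosphorylating Src-family kinases such as LCK and FYN, ZAP70 and other signalling components. In the annotated sequence, the human cytomegalovirus immediate-early enhancer and promoter drive transcription through a short FLAG-coding segment (annotated as a fragment of 3xFLAG, consistent with a single FLAG tag) and then the PTPN22 open reading frame. The transcript is terminated by an SV40 polyadenylation signal, which is preceded by residual SV40 small t intron and large T sequences. T3 and T7 phage promoters and remnants of a pBluescript-type multiple cloning site flank the insert. The insert was cloned by restriction enzymes, but the sites used are not recorded.

Propagation in E. coli relies on a high-copy ColE1/pUC-type origin, and an f1 origin is also present for single-stranded DNA production. A single NeoR/KanR (aminoglycoside phosphotransferase) gene serves both hosts. A bacterial bla-type promoter drives it for kanamycin selection in bacteria, and the SV40 enhancer/early promoter, paired with an HSV TK polyadenylation signal, allows G418 selection of stably transfected mammalian cells. Small ble and bGH poly(A) fragments appear to be backbone remnants.

The plasmid is suited to transient or stable overexpression of PTPN22 in mammalian cells, with the FLAG tag allowing detection or immunoprecipitation of the protein. The "WT" label suggests use as a wild-type reference, although the record does not describe any companion variant constructs.
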