Features (pLannotate 1.2.2; 20 found; start..end, strand, type, name):
     62..365     +  enhancer       CMV enhancer: human cytomegalovirus immediate early enhancer
    366..569     +  promoter       CMV promoter: human cytomegalovirus (CMV) immediate early promoter
    615..633     +  promoter       T3 promoter: promoter for bacteriophage T3 RNA polymerase
    646..669     +  misc_feature   MCS (fragment): pBluescript multiple cloning site
    677..701     +  CDS            3xFLAG (fragment): three tandem FLAG® epitope tags
    716..3136    +  CDS            PTPN22 (sequence partly withheld): PTN22_HUMAN - Also known as PTPN8. Experimental evidence at protein level: Swiss-Prot protein existence level 1. Acts as negative regulator of T-cell receptor (TCR) signaling by direct dephosphorylation of the Src family kinases LCK and FYN, ITAMs of the TCRz/CD3 complex, as well as ZAP70, VAV, VCP and other key signaling molecules (PubMed:16461343, PubMed:18056643). Associates with and probably dephosphorylates CBL. Dephosphorylates LCK at its activating 'Tyr-394' residue (PubMed:21719704). Dephosphorylates ZAP70 at its activating 'Tyr-493' residue (PubMed:16461343). Dephosphorylates the immu
   3178..3200    +  misc_feature   MCS (fragment): pBluescript multiple cloning site
   3240..3258    -  promoter       T7 promoter: promoter for bacteriophage T7 RNA polymerase
   3268..3307    +  CDS            lacZα (fragment): LacZα fragment of β-galactosidase; lacZ fragment
   3317..3372    +  intron         small t intron (fragment): SV40 (simian virus 40) small t antigen intron
   3372..3509    +  CDS            large T antigen (fragment): large T antigen from SV40 (simian virus 40)
   3532..3653    +  polyA_signal   SV40 poly(A) signal: SV40 polyadenylation signal
   3687..4115    -  rep_origin     f1 ori (sequence partly withheld): f1 bacteriophage origin of replication; arrow indicates direction of (+) strand synthesis
   4142..4244    +  promoter       AmpR promoter: bla
   4248..4605    +  promoter       SV40 promoter: SV40 enhancer and early promoter
   4640..5434    +  CDS            NeoR/KanR: aminoglycoside phosphotransferase from Tn5; aph(3')-II (or nptII); confers resistance to neomycin, kanamycin, and G418 (Geneticin®)
   5455..5607    +  CDS            ble (fragment): BLE_KLEPN - Experimental evidence at protein level: Swiss-Prot protein existence level 1. Binding protein with a strong affinity to the bleomycin family of antibiotics. Binds to CL990; an antimitotic-antibiotic compound. From Klebsiella pneumoniae.
   5666..5713    +  polyA_signal   HSV TK poly(A) signal: herpes simplex virus thymidine kinase polyadenylation signal (Cole and Stacy, 1985)
   5804..5820    -  polyA_signal   bGH poly(A) signal (fragment): bovine growth hormone polyadenylation signal
   6042..6630    +  rep_origin     ori: high-copy-number ColE1/pMB1/pBR322/pUC origin of replication
>Addgene plasmid #195376 | FLAG-WT-PTPN22 | addgene full sequence | sequence record 386961 | Addgene NGS Result
TTAGTTATTAATAGTAATCAATTACGGGGTCATTAGTTCATAGCCCATATATGGAGTTCCGCGTTACATA
ACTTACGGTAAATGGCCCGCCTGGCTGACCGCCCAACGACCCCCGCCCATTGACGTCAATAATGACGTAT
GTTCCCATAGTAACGCCAATAGGGACTTTCCATTGACGTCAATGGGTGGAGTATTTACGGTAAACTGCCC
ACTTGGCAGTACATCAAGTGTATCATATGCCAAGTACGCCCCCTATTGACGTCAATGACGGTAAATGGCC
CGCCTGGCATTATGCCCAGTACATGACCTTATGGGACTTTCCTACTTGGCAGTACATCTACGTATTAGTC
ATCGCTATTACCATGGTGATGCGGTTTTGGCAGTACATCAATGGGCGTGGATAGCGGTTTGACTCACGGG
GATTTCCAAGTCTCCACCCCATTGACGTCAATGGGAGTTTGTTTTGGCACCAAAATCAACGGGACTTTCC
AAAATGTCGTAACAACTCCGCCCCATTGACGCAAATGGGCGGTAGGCGTGTACGGTGGGAGGTCTATATA
AGCAGAGCTGGTTTAGTGAACCGTCAGATCCGCTAGCGATTACGCCAAGCTCGAAATTAACCCTCACTAA
AGGGAACAAAAGCTGGAGCTCCACCGCGGTGGCGGCCGCCACCATGGATTACAAGGATGACGACGATAAG
AGCCCGGGCGGA
[903 nt withheld, positions 713-1615]
CATTCTGGAACAGAGAGTCAAGCAAAGCATTGTATTCCTGAGAAAAATCACACTCTCCAAGCAGACTCTT
ATTCTCCTAATTTACCAAAAAGTACCACAAAAGCAGCAAAAATGATGAACCAACAAAGGACAAAAATGGA
AATCAAAGAATCTTCTTCCTTTGACTTTAGGACTTCTGAAATAAGTGCAAAAGAAGAGCTAGTTTTGCAC
CCTGCTAAATCAAGCACTTCTTTTGACTTTCTGGAGCTAAATTACAGTTTTGACAAAAATGCTGACACAA
CCATGAAATGGCAGACAAAGGCATTTCCAATAGTTGGGGAGCCTCTTCAGAAGCATCAAAGTTTGGATTT
GGGCTCTCTTTTGTTTGAGGGATGTTCTAATTCTAAACCTGTAAATGCAGCAGGAAGATATTTTAATTCA
AAGGTGCCAATAACACGGACCAAATCAACTCCTTTTGAATTGATACAGCAGAGAGAAACCAAGGAGGTGG
ACAGCAAGGAAAACTTTTCTTATTTGGAATCTCAACCACATGATTCTTGTTTTGTAGAGATGCAGGCTCA
AAAAGTAATGCATGTTTCTTCAGCAGAACTGAATTATTCACTGCCATATGACTCTAAACACCAAATACGT
AATGCCTCTAATGTAAAGCACCATGACTCTAGTGCTCTTGGTGTATATTCTTACATACCTTTAGTGGAAA
ATCCTTATTTTTCATCATGGCCTCCAAGTGGTACCAGTTCTAAGATGTCTCTTGATTTACCTGAGAAGCA
AGATGGAACTGTTTTTCCTTCTTCTCTGTTGCCAACATCCTCTACATCCCTCTTCTCTTATTACAATTCA
CATGATTCTTTATCACTGAATTCTCCAACCAATATTTCCTCACTATTGAACCAGGAGTCAGCTGTACTAG
CAACTGCTCCAAGGATAGATGATGAAATCCCCCCTCCACTTCCTGTACGGACACCTGAATCATTTATTGT
GGTTGAGGAAGCTGGAGAATTCTCACCAAATGTTCCCAAATCCTTATCCTCAGCTGTGAAGGTAAAAATT
GGAACATCACTGGAATGGGGTGGAACATCTGAACCAAAGAAATTTGATGACTCTGTGATACTTAGACCAA
GCAAGAGTGTAAAACTCCGAAGTCCTAAATCAGAACTACATCAAGATCGTTCTTCTCCCCCACCTCCTCT
CCCAGAAAGAACTCTAGAGTCCTTCTTTCTTGCCGATGAAGATTGTATGCAGGCCCAATCTATAGAAACA
TATTCTACTAGCTATCCTGACACCATGGAAAATTCAACATCTTCAAAACAGACACTGAAGACTCCTGGAA
AAAGTTTCACAAGGAGTAAGAGTTTGAAAATTTTGCGAAACATGAAAAAGAGTATCTGTAATTCTTGCCC
ACCAAACAAGCCTGCAGAATCTGTTCAGTCAAATAACTCCAGCTCATTTCTGAATTTTGGTTTTGCAAAC
CGTTTTTCAAAACCCAAAGGACCAAGGAATCCACCACCAACTTGGAATATTTAATAAAACTCCAGATTTA
TAATAATATGGGCTGCAAGTACACCTCGAGGGGGGGCCCGGTACCTTAATTAATTAAGGTACCAGGTAAG
TGTACCCAATTCGCCCTATAGTGAGTCGTATTACAATTCACTCGATCGCCCTTCCCAACAGTTGCGCAGC
CTGAATGGCGAATGGAGATCCAATTTTTAAGTGTATAATGTGTTAAACTACTGATTCTAATTGTTTGTGT
ATTTTAGATTCACAGTCCCAAGGCTCATTTCAGGCCCCTCAGTCCTCACAGTCTGTTCATGATCATAATC
AGCCATACCACATTTGTAGAGGTTTTACTTGCTTTAAAAAACCTCCCACACCTCCCCCTGAACCTGAAAC
ATAAAATGAATGCAATTGTTGTTGTTAACTTGTTTATTGCAGCTTATAATGGTTACAAATAAAGCAATAG
CATCACAAATTTCACAAATAAAGCATTTTTTTCACTGCATTCTAGTTGTGGTTTGTCCAAACTCATCAAT
GTATCTTAACGCGTAAATTGTAAGCGTTAATATTTTGTTAAAATTCGCGTTAAATTTTTGTTAAATCAGC
TCATTTTTTAACCAATAGGCCGAAATCGGCAAAATCCCTTATAAATCAAAAGAATAGACCGAGATAGGGT
[37 nt withheld, positions 3786-3822]
AAAGAACGTGGACTCCAACGTCAAAGG
[49 nt withheld, positions 3850-3898]
T
[91 nt withheld, positions 3900-3990]
G
[124 nt withheld, positions 3992-4115]
CAGGTGGCACTTTTCGGGGAAATGTGCGCGGAACCCCTATTTGTTTATTTTTCTAAATACATTCAAATAT
GTATCCGCTCATGAGACAATAACCCTGATAAATGCTTCAATAATATTGAAAAAGGAAGAATCCTGAGGCG
GAAAGAACCAGCTGTGGAATGTGTGTCAGTTAGGGTGTGGAAAGTCCCCAGGCTCCCCAGCAGGCAGAAG
TATGCAAAGCATGCATCTCAATTAGTCAGCAACCAGGTGTGGAAAGTCCCCAGGCTCCCCAGCAGGCAGA
AGTATGCAAAGCATGCATCTCAATTAGTCAGCAACCATAGTCCCGCCCCTAACTCCGCCCATCCCGCCCC
TAACTCCGCCCAGTTCCGCCCATTCTCCGCCCCATGGCTGACTAATTTTTTTTATTTATGCAGAGGCCGA
GGCCGCCTCGGCCTCTGAGCTATTCCAGAAGTAGTGAGGAGGCTTTTTTGGAGGCCTAGGCTTTTGCAAA
GATCGATCAAGAGACAGGATGAGGATCGTTTCGCATGATTGAACAAGATGGATTGCACGCAGGTTCTCCG
GCCGCTTGGGTGGAGAGGCTATTCGGCTATGACTGGGCACAACAGACAATCGGCTGCTCTGATGCCGCCG
TGTTCCGGCTGTCAGCGCAGGGGCGCCCGGTTCTTTTTGTCAAGACCGACCTGTCCGGTGCCCTGAATGA
ACTGCAAGACGAGGCAGCGCGGCTATCGTGGCTGGCCACGACGGGCGTTCCTTGCGCAGCTGTGCTCGAC
GTTGTCACTGAAGCGGGAAGGGACTGGCTGCTATTGGGCGAAGTGCCGGGGCAGGATCTCCTGTCATCTC
ACCTTGCTCCTGCCGAGAAAGTATCCATCATGGCTGATGCAATGCGGCGGCTGCATACGCTTGATCCGGC
TACCTGCCCATTCGACCACCAAGCGAAACATCGCATCGAGCGAGCACGTACTCGGATGGAAGCCGGTCTT
GTCGATCAGGATGATCTGGACGAAGAACATCAGGGGCTCGCGCCAGCCGAACTGTTCGCCAGGCTCAAGG
CGAGCATGCCCGACGGCGAGGATCTCGTCGTGACCCATGGCGATGCCTGCTTGCCGAATATCATGGTGGA
AAATGGCCGCTTTTCTGGATTCATCGACTGTGGCCGGCTGGGTGTGGCGGACCGCTATCAGGACATAGCG
TTGGCTACCCGTGATATTGCTGAAGAACTTGGCGGCGAATGGGCTGACCGCTTCCTCGTGCTTTACGGTA
TCGCCGCTCCCGATTCGCAGCGCATCGCCTTCTATCGCCTTCTTGACGAGTTCTTCTGAGCGGGACTCTG
GGGTTCGAAATGACCGACCAAGCGACGCCCAACCTGCCATCACGAGATTTCGATTCCACCGCCGCCTTCT
ATGAAAGGTTGGGCTTCGGAATCGTTTTCCGGGACGCCGGCTGGATGATCCTCCAGCGCGGGGATCTCAT
GCTGGAGTTCTTCGCCCACCCTAGGGGGAGGCTAACTGAAACACGGAAGGAGACAATACCGGAAGGAACC
CGCGCTATGACGGCAATAAAAAGACAGAATAAAACGCACGGTGTTGGGTCGTTTGTTCATAAACGCGGGG
TTCGGTCCCAGGGCTGGCACTCTGTCGATACCCCACCGAGACCCCATTGGGGCCAATACGCCCGCGTTTC
TTCCTTTTCCCCACCCCACCCCCCAAGTTCGGGTGAAGGCCCAGGGCTCGCAGCCAACGTCGGGGCGGCA
GGCCCTGCCATAGCCTCAGGTTACTCATATATACTTTAGATTGATTTAAAACTTCATTTTTAATTTAAAA
GGATCTAGGTGAAGATCCTTTTTGATAATCTCATGACCAAAATCCCTTAACGTGAGTTTTCGTTCCACTG
AGCGTCAGACCCCGTAGAAAAGATCAAAGGATCTTCTTGAGATCCTTTTTTTCTGCGCGTAATCTGCTGC
TTGCAAACAAAAAAACCACCGCTACCAGCGGTGGTTTGTTTGCCGGATCAAGAGCTACCAACTCTTTTTC
CGAAGGTAACTGGCTTCAGCAGAGCGCAGATACCAAATACTGTTCTTCTAGTGTAGCCGTAGTTAGGCCA
CCACTTCAAGAACTCTGTAGCACCGCCTACATACCTCGCTCTGCTAATCCTGTTACCAGTGGCTGCTGCC
AGTGGCGATAAGTCGTGTCTTACCGGGTTGGACTCAAGACGATAGTTACCGGATAAGGCGCAGCGGTCGG
GCTGAACGGGGGGTTCGTGCACACAGCCCAGCTTGGAGCGAACGACCTACACCGAACTGAGATACCTACA
GCGTGAGCTATGAGAAAGCGCCACGCTTCCCGAAGGGAGAAAGGCGGACAGGTATCCGGTAAGCGGCAGG
GTCGGAACAGGAGAGCGCACGAGGGAGCTTCCAGGGGGAAACGCCTGGTATCTTTATAGTCCTGTCGGGT
TTCGCCACCTCTGACTTGAGCGTCGATTTTTGTGATGCTCGTCAGGGGGGCGGAGCCTATGGAAAAACGC
CAGCAACGCGGCCTTTTTACGGTTCCTGGCCTTTTGCTGGCCTTTTGCTCACATGTTCTTTCCTGCGTTA
TCCCCTGATTCTGTGGATAACCGTATTACCGCCATGCA
